Addgene plasmid #42811: TAL3348
Depositing lab: Keith Joung. Publication: Targeted gene disruption in somatic zebrafish cells using engineered TALENs. Sander JD, Cade L, Khayter C, Reyon D, Peterson RT, Joung JK, Yeh JR. Nat Biotechnol. 2011 Aug 5;29(8):697-8. doi: 10.1038/nbt.1934. PubMed 21822241.
Backbone
  Vector backbone: JDS78
  Backbone manufacturer: Addgene plasmid #32290
  Backbone size w/o insert (bp): 6447
  Vector type: Mammalian Expression ; T7
Growth in bacteria
  Bacterial resistance: Ampicillin, 100 μg/mL
  Growth temperature: 37°C
  Growth strain: XL1 Blue
  Copy number: High Copy
Gene/Insert
  Gene/Insert name: ZebrafishCommunity-Purinergic receptor Y2-left (alt name: Purinergic receptor Y2)
  Species: D. rerio (zebrafish)
  Insert size (bp): 1640
  Promoter: CMV
  Tag / fusion protein: 3X Flag (N terminal on backbone); WT FOKI (C terminal on backbone)
  Cloning method: Restriction Enzyme; 5′ cloning site N/A (destroyed during cloning); 3′ cloning site N/A (destroyed during cloning)
  Sequencing primers: 5′ CMV-F; 3′ BGH-rev
Terms and licenses: Academic/Nonprofit Terms; Industry Terms: Not Available to Industry
Depositor comments: Target binding site: TTCAACGCATCAGTGAAT It is strongly recommended that users perform a diagnostic digest to verify this plasmid prior to use. For example, a double digest of the plasmid with BamHI and KpnI should result in two bands at 2.3kb and 5.8kb.
How to cite: TAL3348 was a gift from Keith Joung (Addgene plasmid # 42811 ; http://n2t.net/addgene:42811 ; RRID:Addgene_42811)
