[The description below was written by a language model from this plasmid's Addgene catalogue record.]
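Description:
TAL3348 is a TALEN expression plasmid built on the JDS78 backbone (about 6.4 kb without insert), a mammalian expression vector that the record also classes as a T7 vector. It is maintained in E. coli as a high-copy plasmid under ampicillin selection. The roughly 1.6 kb insert is an engineered TAL effector repeat array designed to recognise a site in the zebrafish (D. rerio) purinergic receptor Y2 gene. It is the "left" half-site monomer of a nuclease pair made for the zebrafish research community. The insert was placed in the backbone by restriction cloning, and the cloning junctions were destroyed in the process.

The backbone supplies the parts that flank the repeat array: an N-terminal 3X FLAG epitope for detecting the protein, and a C-terminal wild-type FokI nuclease domain. The listed promoter is CMV, which drives expression of the full fusion in mammalian cells. The T7 designation suggests that the coding region can also be transcribed in vitro into mRNA, the usual route for delivering TALENs into zebrafish embryos, although the record does not describe this use explicitly. The BGH reverse sequencing primer suggests a BGH polyadenylation region downstream of the coding sequence.

FokI cleaves DNA only as a dimer, so this left monomer must be used with a matching right-side TALEN that binds the opposite strand across a spacer. The record does not identify that partner. Together the pair makes a double-strand break at the target locus, and error-prone repair of the break can produce disruptive insertions or deletions. This matches the associated work on targeted gene disruption in zebrafish cells. No feature table was provided, so this description relies on the catalogue fields alone.
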