>Addgene plasmid #42811 | TAL3348 | depositor partial sequence | sequence record 57931 | TAL3348 sequence 2430 bps
TCTAGAGCTAGCACCATGGACTACAAAGACCATGACGGTGATTATAAAGATCATGACATCGATTACAAGG
ATGACGATGACAAGATGGCCCCCAAGAAGAAGAGGAAGGTGGGCATTCACCGCGGGGTACCTATGGTGGA
CTTGAGGACACTCGGTTATTCGCAACAGCAACAGGAGAAAATCAAGCCTAAGGTCAGGAGCACCGTCGCG
CAACACCACGAGGCGCTTGTGGGGCATGGCTTCACTCATGCGCATATTGTCGCGCTTTCACAGCACCCTG
CGGCGCTTGGGACGGTGGCTGTCAAATACCAAGATATGATTGCGGCCCTGCCCGAAGCCACGCACGAGGC
AATTGTAGGGGTCGGTAAACAGTGGTCGGGAGCGCGAGCACTTGAGGCGCTGCTGACTGTGGCGGGTGAG
CTTAGGGGGCCTCCGCTCCAGCTCGACACCGGGCAGCTGCTGAAGATCGCGAAGAGAGGGGGAGTAACAG
CGGTAGAGGCAGTGCACGCCTGGCGCAATGCGCTCACCGGGGCCCCCTTGAACCTGACCCCAGACCAGGT
AGTCGCAATCGCGTCAAACGGAGGGGGAAAGCAAGCCCTGGAAACCGTGCAAAGGTTGTTGCCGGTCCTT
TGTCAAGACCACGGCCTTACACCGGAGCAAGTCGTGGCCATTGCATCCCACGACGGTGGCAAACAGGCTC
TTGAGACGGTTCAGAGACTTCTCCCAGTTCTCTGTCAAGCCCACGGGCTGACTCCCGATCAAGTTGTAGC
GATTGCGTCGAACATTGGAGGGAAACAAGCATTGGAGACTGTCCAACGGCTCCTTCCCGTGTTGTGTCAA
GCCCACGGTTTGACGCCTGCACAAGTGGTCGCCATCGCCTCCAATATTGGCGGTAAGCAGGCGCTGGAAA
CAGTACAGCGCCTGCTGCCTGTACTGTGCCAGGATCATGGACTGACCCCAGACCAGGTAGTCGCAATCGC
GTCACATGACGGGGGAAAGCAAGCCCTGGAAACCGTGCAAAGGTTGTTGCCGGTCCTTTGTCAAGACCAC
GGCCTTACACCGGAGCAAGTCGTGGCCATTGCAAATAATAACGGTGGCAAACAGGCTCTTGAGACGGTTC
AGAGACTTCTCCCAGTTCTCTGTCAAGCCCACGGGCTGACTCCCGATCAAGTTGTAGCGATTGCGTCGCA
TGACGGAGGGAAACAAGCATTGGAGACTGTCCAACGGCTCCTTCCCGTGTTGTGTCAAGCCCACGGTTTG
ACGCCTGCACAAGTGGTCGCCATCGCCTCCAATATTGGCGGTAAGCAGGCGCTGGAAACAGTACAGCGCC
TGCTGCCTGTACTGTGCCAGGATCATGGACTGACCCCAGACCAGGTAGTCGCAATCGCGTCAAACGGAGG
GGGAAAGCAAGCCCTGGAAACCGTGCAAAGGTTGTTGCCGGTCCTTTGTCAAGACCACGGCCTTACACCG
GAGCAAGTCGTGGCCATTGCATCCCACGACGGTGGCAAACAGGCTCTTGAGACGGTTCAGAGACTTCTCC
CAGTTCTCTGTCAAGCCCACGGGCTGACTCCCGATCAAGTTGTAGCGATTGCGTCGAACATTGGAGGGAA
ACAAGCATTGGAGACTGTCCAACGGCTCCTTCCCGTGTTGTGTCAAGCCCACGGTTTGACGCCTGCACAA
GTGGTCGCCATCGCCAACAACAACGGCGGTAAGCAGGCGCTGGAAACAGTACAGCGCCTGCTGCCTGTAC
TGTGCCAGGATCATGGACTGACCCCAGACCAGGTAGTCGCAATCGCGTCAAACGGAGGGGGAAAGCAAGC
CCTGGAAACCGTGCAAAGGTTGTTGCCGGTCCTTTGTCAAGACCACGGCCTTACACCGGAGCAAGTCGTG
GCCATTGCAAATAATAACGGTGGCAAACAGGCTCTTGAGACGGTTCAGAGACTTCTCCCAGTTCTCTGTC
AAGCCCACGGGCTGACTCCCGATCAAGTTGTAGCGATTGCGTCGAACATTGGAGGGAAACAAGCATTGGA
GACTGTCCAACGGCTCCTTCCCGTGTTGTGTCAAGCCCACGGTTTGACGCCTGCACAAGTGGTCGCCATC
GCCTCCAATATTGGCGGTAAGCAGGCGCTGGAAACAGTACAGCGCCTGCTGCCTGTACTGTGCCAGGATC
ATGGACTGACACCCGAACAGGTGGTCGCCATTGCTTCTAATGGGGGAGGACGGCCAGCCTTGGAGTCCAT
CGTAGCCCAATTGTCCAGGCCCGATCCCGCGTTGGCTGCGTTAACGAATGACCATCTGGTGGCGTTGGCA
TGTCTTGGTGGACGACCCGCGCTCGATGCAGTCAAAAAGGGTCTGCCTCATGCTCCCGCATTGATCAAAA
GAACCAACCGGCGGATTCCCGAGAGAACTTCCCATCGAGTCGCGGGATCC
