>Addgene plasmid #42811 | TAL3348 | addgene partial sequence | sequence record 60797 | JDS-TALEN-F 5'-TAGGGGTCGGTAAACAGTGG-3'
GCGGGTGAGCTTAGGGGGCCTCCGCTCCAGCTCGACACCGGGCAGCTGCTGAAGATCGCGAAGAGAGGGG
GAGTAACAGCGGTAGAGGCAGTGCACGCCTGGCGCAATGCGCTCACCGGGGCCCCCTTGAACCTGACCCC
AGACCAGGTAGTCGCAATCGCGTCAAACGGAGGGGGAAAGCAAGCCCTGGAAACCGTGCAAAGGTTGTTG
CCGGTCCTTTGTCAAGACCACGGCCTTACACCGGAGCAAGTCGTGGCCATTGCATCCCACGACGGTGGCA
AACAGGCTCTTGAGACGGTTCAGAGACTTCTCCCAGTTCTCTGTCAAGCCCACGGGCTGACTCCCGATCA
AGTTGTAGCGATTGCGTCGAACATTGGAGGGAAACAAGCATTGGAGACTGTCCAACGGCTCCTTCCCGTG
TTGTGTCAAGCCCACGGTTTGACGCCTGCACAAGTGGTCGCCATCGCCTCCAATATTGGCGGTAAGCAGG
CGCTGGAAACAGTACAGCGCCTGCTGCCTGTACTGTGCCAGGATCATGGACTGACCCCAGACCAGGTAGT
CGCAATCGCGTCACATGACGGGGGAAAGCAAGCCCTGGAAACCGTGCAAAGGTTGTTGCCGGTCCTTTGT
CAAGACCACGGCCTTACACCGGAGCAAGTCGTGGCCATTGCAAATAATAACGGTGGCAAACAGGCTCTTG
AGACGGTTCAGAGACTTCTCCCAGTTCTCTGTCAAGCCCACGGGCTGACTCCCGATCAAGTTGTAGCGAT
TGCGTCGCATGACGGAGGGAAACAAGCATTGGAGACTGTCCAACGGCTCCTTCCCGTGTTGTGTCAAGCC
C
